>Addgene plasmid #36432 | pJFRC81-10XUAS-IVS-Syn21-GFP-p10 | depositor full sequence | sequence record 45574 | pJFRC81-10XUAS-IVS-Syn21-GFP-p10 sequence 8603 bps
GACTCAGGTGGCACTTTTCGGGGAAATGTGCGCGGAACCCCTATTTGTTTATTTTTCTAAATACATTCAA
ATATGTATCCGCTCATGAGACAATAACCCTGATAAATGCTTCAATAATATTGAAAAAGGAAGAGTATGAG
TATTCAACATTTCCGTGTCGCCCTTATTCCCTTTTTTGCGGCATTTTGCCTTCCTGTTTTTGCTCACCCA
GAAACGCTGGTGAAAGTAAAAGATGCTGAAGATCAGTTGGGTGCACGAGTGGGTTACATCGAACTGGATC
TCAACAGCGGTAAGATCCTTGAGAGTTTTCGCCCCGAAGAACGTTTTCCAATGATGAGCACTTTTAAAGT
TCTGCTATGTGGCGCGGTATTATCCCGTATTGACGCCGGGCAAGAGCAACTCGGTCGCCGCATACACTAT
TCTCAGAATGACTTGGTTGAGTACTCACCAGTCACAGAAAAGCATCTTACGGATGGCATGACAGTAAGAG
AATTATGCAGTGCTGCCATAACCATGAGTGATAACACTGCGGCCAACTTACTTCTGACAACGATCGGAGG
ACCGAAGGAGCTAACCGCTTTTTTGCACAACATGGGGGATCATGTAACTCGCCTTGATCGTTGGGAACCG
GAGCTGAATGAAGCCATACCAAACGACGAGCGTGACACCACGATGCCTGTAGCAATGGCAACAACGTTGC
GCAAACTATTAACTGGCGAACTACTTACTCTAGCTTCCCGGCAACAATTAATAGACTGGATGGAGGCGGA
TAAAGTTGCAGGACCACTTCTGCGCTCGGCCCTTCCGGCTGGCTGGTTTATTGCTGATAAATCTGGAGCC
GGTGAGCGTGGGTCTCGCGGTATCATTGCAGCACTGGGGCCAGATGGTAAGCCCTCCCGTATCGTAGTTA
TCTACACGACGGGGAGTCAGGCAACTATGGATGAACGAAATAGACAGATCGCTGAGATAGGTGCCTCACT
GATTAAGCATTGGTAACTGTCAGACCAAGTTTACTCATATATACTTTAGATTGATTTAAAACTTCATTTT
TAATTTAAAAGGATCTAGGTGAAGATCCTTTTTGATAATCTCATGACCAAAATCCCTTAACGTGAGTTTT
CGTTCCACTGAGCGTCAGACCCCGTAGAAAAGATCAAAGGATCTTCTTGAGATCCTTTTTTTCTGCGCGT
AATCTGCTGCTTGCAAACAAAAAAACCACCGCTACCAGCGGTGGTTTGTTTGCCGGATCAAGAGCTACCA
ACTCTTTTTCCGAAGGTAACTGGCTTCAGCAGAGCGCAGATACCAAATACTGTTCTTCTAGTGTAGCCGT
AGTTAGGCCACCACTTCAAGAACTCTGTAGCACCGCCTACATACCTCGCTCTGCTAATCCTGTTACCAGT
GGCTGCTGCCAGTGGCGATAAGTCGTGTCTTACCGGGTTGGACTCAAGACGATAGTTACCGGATAAGGCG
CAGCGGTCGGGCTGAACGGGGGGTTCGTGCACACAGCCCAGCTTGGAGCGAACGACCTACACCGAACTGA
GATACCTACAGCGTGAGCTATGAGAAAGCGCCACGCTTCCCGAAGGGAGAAAGGCGGACAGGTATCCGGT
AAGCGGCAGGGTCGGAACAGGAGAGCGCACGAGGGAGCTTCCAGGGGGAAACGCCTGGTATCTTTATAGT
CCTGTCGGGTTTCGCCACCTCTGACTTGAGCGTCGATTTTTGTGATGCTCGTCAGGGGGGCGGAGCCTAT
GGAAAAACGCCAGCAACGCGGCCTTTTTACGGTTCCTGGCCTTTTGCTGGCCTTTTGCTCACATGTTACC
GTCGACGATGTAGGTCACGGTCTCGAAGCCGCGGTGCGGGTGCCAGGGCGTGCCCTTGGGCTCCCCGGGC
GCGTACTCCACCTCACCCATCTGGTCCATCATGATGAACGGGTCGAGGTGGCGGTAGTTGATCCCGGCGA
ACGCGCGGCGCACCGGGAAGCCCTCGCCCTCGAAACCGCTGGGCGCGGTGGTCACGGTGAGCACGGGACG
TGCGACGGCGTCGGCGGGTGCGGATACGCGGGGCAGCGTCAGCGGGTTCTCGACGGTCACGGCGGGCATG
TCGACAAGCCGAACATATGGGCGCGCCTAGTATGTATGTAAGTTAATAAAACCCATTTTTGCGGAAAGTA
GATAAAAAAAACATTTTTTTTTTTTACTGCACTGGATATCATTGAACTTATCTGATCAGTTTTAAATTTA
CTTCGATCCAAGGGTATTTGATGTACCAGGTTCTTTCGATTACCTCTCACTCAAAATGACATTCCACTCA
AAGTCAGCGCTGTTTGCCTCCTTCTCTGTCCACAGAAATATCGCCGTCTCTTTCGCCGCTGCGTCCGCTA
TCTCTTTCGCCACCGTTTGTAGCGTTACGTAGCGTCAATGTCCGCCTTCAGTTGCATTTTGTCAGCGGTT
TCGTGACGAAGCTCCAAGCGGTTTACGCCATCAATTAAACACAAAGTGCTGTGCCAAAACTCCTCTCGCT
TCTTATTTTTGTTTGTTTTTTGAGTGATTGGGGTGGTGATTGGTTTTGGGTGGGTAAGCAGGGGAAAGTG
TGAAAAATCCCGGCAATGGGCCAAGAGGATCAGGAGCTATTAATTCGCGGAGGCAGCAAACACCCATCTG
CCGAGCATCTGAACAATGTGAGTAGTACATGTGCATACATCTTAAGTTCACTTGATCTATAGGAACTGCG
ATTGCAACATCAAATTGTATGCGGCGTGAGAACTGCGACCCACAAAAATCCCAAACCGCAATTGCACAAA
CAAATAGTGACACGAAACAGATTATTCTGGTAGCTGTTCTCGCTATATAAGACAATTTTTGAGATCATAT
CATGATCAAGACATCTAAAGGCATTCATTTTCGACTATATTCTTTTTTACAAAAAATATAACAACCAGAT
ATTTTAAGCTGATCCTAGATGCACAAAAAATAAATAAAAGTATAAACCTACTTCGTAGGATACTTCGGGG
TACTTTTTGTTCGGGGTTAGATGAGCATAACGCTAGTAGTTGATATTTGAGATCCCCTATCATTGCAGGG
TGACAGCGGAGCGGCTTCGCAGAGCTGCATTAACCAGGGCTTCGGGCAGGCCAAAAACTACGGCACGCTC
CGGCCACCCAGTCCGCCGGAGGACTCCGGTTCAGGGAGCGGCCAACTAGCCGAGAACCTCACCTATGCCT
GGCACAATATGGACATCTTTGGGGCGGTCAATCAGCCGGGCTCCGGATGGCGGCAGCTGGTCAACCGGAC
ACGCGGACTATTCTGCAACGAGCGACACATACCGGCGCCCAGGAAACATTTGCTCAAGAACGGTGAGTTT
CTATTCGCAGTCGGCTGATCTGTGTGAAATCTTAATAAAGGGTCCAATTACCAATTTGAAACTCAGTTTG
CGGCGTGGCCTATCCGGGCGAACTTTTGGCCGTGATGGGCAGTTCCGGTGCCGGAAAGACGACCCTGCTG
AATGCCCTTGCCTTTCGATCGCCGCAGGGCATCCAAGTATCGCCATCCGGGATGCGACTGCTCAATGGCC
AACCTGTGGACGCCAAGGAGATGCAGGCCAGGTGCGCCTATGTCCAGCAGGATGACCTCTTTATCGGCTC
CCTAACGGCCAGGGAACACCTGATTTTCCAAGCCATGGTGCGGATGCCACGACATCTGACCTATCGGCAG
CGAGTGGCCCGCGTGGATCAGGTGATCCAGGAGCTTTCGCTCAGCAAATGTCAGCACACGATCATCGGTG
TGCCCGGCAGGGTGAAAGGTCTGTCCGGCGGAGAAAGGAAGCGTCTGGCATTCGCCTCCGAGGCTCTAAC
CGATCCGCCGCTTCTGATCTGCGATGAGCCCACCTCCGGACTGGACTCCTTTACCGCCCACAGCGTCGTC
CAGGTGCTGAAGAAGCTGTCGCAGAAGGGCAAGACCGTCATCCTGACCATTCATCAGCCGTCTTCCGAGC
TGTTTGAGCTCTTTGACAAGATCCTTCTGATGGCCGAGGGCAGGGTAGCTTTCTTGGGCACTCCCAGCGA
AGCCGTCGACTTCTTTTCCTAGTGAGTTCGATGTGTTTATTAAGGGTATCTAGTATTACATAACATCTCA
ACTCCTATCCAGCGTGGGTGCCCAGTGTCCTACCAACTACAATCCGGCGGACTTTTACGTACAGGTGTTG
GCCGTTGTGCCCGGACGGGAGATCGAGTCCCGTGATCGGATCGCCAAGATATGCGACAATTTTGCCATTA
GCAAAGTAGCCCGGGATATGGAGCAGTTGTTGGCCACCAAAAATCTGGAGAAGCCACTGGAGCAGCCGGA
GAATGGGTACACCTACAAGGCCACCTGGTTCATGCAGTTCCGGGCGGTCCTGTGGCGATCCTGGCTGTCG
GTGCTCAAGGAACCACTCCTCGTAAAAGTGCGACTTATTCAGACAACGGTGAGTGGTTCCAGTGGAAACA
AATGATATAACGCTTACAATTCTTGGAAACAAATTCGCTAGATTTTAGATAGAATTGCCTGATTCCACAC
CCTTCTTAGTTTTTTTCAATGAGATGTATAGTTTATAGTTTTGCAGAAGATAAATAAATTTCATTTAACT
CGCGAATATTAATGAGATGCGAGTAACATTTTAATTTGCAGATGGTTGCCATCTTGATTGGCCTCATCTT
TTTGGGCCAACAACTCACGCAAGTGGGTGTGATGAATATCAACGGAGCCATCTTCCTCTTCCTGACCAAC
ATGACCTTTCAAAACGTCTTTGCCACGATAAATGTAAGTCATGTTTAGAATACATTTGCATTTCAATAAT
TTACTAACTTTCTAATGAATCGATTCGATTTAGGTGTTCACCTCAGAGCTGCCAGTTTTTATGAGGGAGG
CCCGAAGTCGACTTTATCGCTGTGACACATACTTTCTGGGCAAAACGATTGCCGAATTGCCGCTTTTTCT
CACAGTGCCACTGGTCTTCACGGCGATTGCCTATCCGATGATCGGACTGCGGGCCGGAGTGCTGCACTTC
TTCAACTGCCTGGCGCTGGTCACTCTGGTGGCCAATGTGTCAACGTCCTTCGGATATCTAATATCCTGCG
CCAGCTCCTCGACCTCGATGGCGCTGTCTGTGGGTCCGCCGGTTATCATACCATTCCTGCTCTTTGGCGG
CTTCTTCTTGAACTCGGGCTCGGTGCCAGTATACCTCAAATGGTTGTCGTACCTCTCATGGTTCCGTTAC
GCCAACGAGGGTCTGCTGATTAACCAATGGGCGGACGTGGAGCCGGGCGAAATTAGCTGCACATCGTCGA
ACACCACGTGCCCCAGTTCGGGCAAGGTCATCCTGGAGACGCTTAACTTCTCCGCCGCCGATCTGCCGCT
GGACTACGTGGGTCTGGCCATTCTCATCGTGAGCTTCCGGGTGCTCGCATATCTGGCTCTAAGACTTCGG
GCCCGACGCAAGGAGTAGCCGACATATATCCGAAATAACTGCTTGTTTTTTTTTTTTACCATTATTACCA
TCGTGTTTACTGTTTATTGCCCCCTCAAAAAGCTAATGTAATTATATTTGTGCCAATAAAAACAAGATAT
GACCTATAGAATACAAGTATTTCCCCTTCGAACATCCCCACAAGTAGACTTTGGATTTGTCTTCTAACCA
AAAGACTTACACACCTGCATACCTTACATCAAAAACTCGTTTATCGCTACATAAAACACCGGGATATATT
TTTTATATACATACTTTTCAAATCGCGCGCCCTCTTCATAATTCACCTCCACCACACCACGTTTCGTAGT
TGCTCTTTCGCTGTCTCCCACCCGCTCTCCGCAACACATTCACCTTTTGTTCGACGACCTTGGAGCGACT
GTCGTTAGTTCCGCGCGATTCGGTTCGCTCAAATGGTTCCGAGTGGTTCATTTCGTCTCAATAGAAATTA
GTAATAAATATTTGTATGTACAATTTATTTGCTCCAATATATTTGTATATATTTCCCTCACAGCTATATT
TATTCTAATTTAATATTATGACTTTTTAAGGTAATTTTTTGTGACCTGTTCGGAGTGATTAGCGTTACAA
TTTGAACTGAAAGTGACATCCAGTGTTTGTTCCTTGTGTAGATGCATCTCAAAAAAATGGTGGGCATAAT
AGTGTTGTTTATATATATCAAAAATAACAACTATAATAATAAGAATACATTTAATTTAGAAAATGCTTGG
ATTTCACTGGAACTAGGGCGCGCCTCCGGAACATAATGGTGCAGGGCGCTGACTTCCGCGTTTCCAGACT
TTACGAAACACGGAAACCGAAGACCATTCATGTTGTTGCTCAGGTCGCAGACGTTTTGCAGCAGCAGTCG
CTTCACGTTCGCTCGCGTATCGGTGATTCATTCTGCTAACCAGTAAGGCAACCCCGCCAGCCTAGCCGGG
TCCTCAACGACAGGAGCACGATCATGCGCACCCGTGGCCAGGGCCGCAAGCTTGCATGCCTGCAGGTCGG
AGTACTGTCCTCCGAGCGGAGTACTGTCCTCCGAGCGGAGTACTGTCCTCCGAGCGGAGTACTGTCCTCC
GAGCGGAGTACTGTCCTCCGAGCGGAGACTCTAGCCCTAGGGCATGCCTGCAGGTCGGAGTACTGTCCTC
CGAGCGGAGTACTGTCCTCCGAGCGGAGTACTGTCCTCCGAGCGGAGTACTGTCCTCCGAGCGGAGTACT
GTCCTCCGAGCGGAGACTCTAGCGCTAGCGACGTCGAGCGCCGGAGTATAAATAGAGGCGCTTCGTCTAC
GGAGCGACAATTCAATTCAAACAAGCAAAGTGAACACGTCGCTAAGCGAAAGCTAAGCAAATAAACAAGC
GCAGCTGAACAAGCTAAACAATCTGCAGTAAAGTGCAAGTTAAAGTGAATCAATTAAAAGTAACCAGCAA
CCAAGTAAATCAACTGCAACTACTGAAATCTGCCAAGAAGTAATTATTGAATACAAGAAGAGAACTCTGA
ATAGATCTAAAAGGTAGGTTCAACCACTGATGCCTAGGCACACCGAAACGACTAACCCTAATTCTTATCC
TTTACTTCAGGCGGCCGCGGCTCGAGGGTACCAACTTAAAAAAAAAAATCAAAATGTCCAAAGGTGAAGA
ACTGTTTACCGGAGTAGTCCCGATATTGGTTGAACTCGACGGCGATGTCAACGGTCATAAATTCAGTGTG
TCCGGCGAGGGTGAGGGCGACGCCACATACGGTAAGCTGACGTTGAAGTTCATATGCACCACGGGCAAGC
TGCCCGTGCCATGGCCGACGTTGGTCACGACGCTGACGTATGGTGTCCAGTGTTTCAGCCGTTACCCCGA
TCATATGAAGCAGCATGACTTTTTCAAGTCGGCGATGCCGGAGGGATACGTTCAAGAGAGGACCATTTTC
TTCAAGGATGACGGCAACTATAAGACGCGAGCGGAGGTGAAATTTGAAGGCGACACACTCGTTAACCGTA
TTGAGTTGAAGGGCATTGATTTTAAGGAGGATGGCAACATTCTGGGCCATAAGTTGGAATACAACTACAA
CTCGCATAATGTGTATATAATGGCAGATAAGCAGAAAAACGGAATAAAGGTTAACTTCAAGATTCGCCAC
AACATAGAGGACGGTTCCGTGCAACTTGCAGATCATTACCAACAGAACACACCCATTGGAGATGGCCCAG
TTCTCTTGCCAGACAATCACTACCTTTCCACACAGTCCGCGTTGAGCAAGGACCCCAATGAAAAGCGGGA
CCACATGGTGTTGCTGGAGTTTGTGACCGCAGCTGGTATTACACACGGCATGGATGAGCTCTACAAGTAA
TCTAGAATGAATCGTTTTTAAAATAACAAATCAATTGTTTTATAATATTCGTACGATTCTTTGATTATGT
AATAAAATGTGATCATTAGGAAGATTACGAAAAATATAAAAAATATGAGTTCTGTGTGTATAACAAATGC
TGTAAACGCCACAATTGTGTTTGTTGCAAATAAACCCATGATTATTTGATTAAAATTGTTGTTTTCTTTG
TTCATAGACAATAGTGTGTTTTGCCTAAACGTGTACTGCATAAACTCCATGCGAGTGTATAGCGAGCTAG
TGGCTAACGCTTGCCCCACCAAAGTAGATTCGTCAAAATCCTCAATTTCATCACCCTCCTCCAAGTTTAA
CATTTGGCCGTCGGAATTAACTTCTAAAGATGCCACATAATCTAATAAATGAAATAGAGATTCAAACGTG
GCGTCATCGTCCGTTTCGACCATTTCCGAAAAGAACTCGGGCATAAACTCTATGATTTCTCTGGACGTGG
TGTTGTCGAAACTCTCAAAGTACGCAGTCAGGAACGTGCGCGACATGTCGTCGGGAAACTCGCGCGGAAA
CATGTTGTTGTAACCGAACGGGTCCCATAGCGCCAAAACCAAATCTGCCAGCGTCAATAGAATGAGCACG
ATGCCGACAATGGAGCTGGCTTGGATAGCGATTCGAGTTAACGGCCGGCCGTTTAAACGAATTCTTGAAG
ACGAAAGGGCCTCGTGATACGCCTATTTTTATAGGTTAATGTCATGATAATAATGGTTTCTTA
Features (pLannotate 1.2.2; 13 found; start..end, strand, type, name):
     31..135     +  promoter       AmpR promoter: bla
    136..996     +  CDS            AmpR: β-lactamase; bla; confers resistance to ampicillin, carbenicillin, and related antibiotics
   1167..1755    +  rep_origin     ori: high-copy-number ColE1/pMB1/pBR322/pUC origin of replication
   1842..1911    +  protein_bind   attB: attB site for the φC31 integrase (Groth et al., 2000) phage φC31 integrase
   2606..5478    +  CDS            mini-white: Drosophila white gene eye color pigment; white; This is a modified version of the white gene lacking part of the first intron.
   6251..6406    +  CDS            YPB1_ECOLX (fragment): Protein predicted: Swiss-Prot protein existence level 4. From Escherichia coli.
   6488..6509    -  misc_feature   MCS (fragment): pUC18/19 multiple cloning site
   6508..6602    +  protein_bind   5X UAS: five tandem copies of the "ScaI site" 17-mer CGGAGTACTGTCCTCCG, an upstream activating sequence (UAS) that efficiently binds yeast Gal4 (Webster et al., 1988; Pfeiffer et al., 2010) GAL4
   6636..6730    +  protein_bind   5X UAS: five tandem copies of the "ScaI site" 17-mer CGGAGTACTGTCCTCCG, an upstream activating sequence (UAS) that efficiently binds yeast Gal4 (Webster et al., 1988; Pfeiffer et al., 2010) GAL4
   6761..6999    +  promoter       hsp70 promoter: Drosophila melanogaster hsp70Bb promoter
   7014..7080    +  intron         Mhc intron: modified Drosophila myosin heavy chain intron 16 (Pfeiffer et al., 2010)
   7124..7837    +  CDS            GFP (S65T): GFP (S65T) is a basic (constitutively fluorescent) green fluorescent protein published in 1995, derived from Aequorea victoria.
   7861..8517    -  CDS            P74 (fragment): PIF0_NPVAC - Experimental evidence at protein level: Swiss-Prot protein existence level 1. Plays an essential role for oral infectivity of occlusion- derived virus (ODV) and functions also in host midgut attachment and fusion by binding to a specific host receptor. From Autographa californica nuclear polyhedrosis virus (AcMNPV).
