[The description below was written by a language model from this plasmid's Addgene catalogue record and pLannotate feature annotations shown in this document.]
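Description:
pJFRC81-10XUAS-IVS-Syn21-GFP-p10 is a Drosophila transgenesis and expression plasmid built on the pJFRC-MUH backbone, designed as a GAL4-responsive GFP reporter with enhanced expression. In bacteria it is maintained through a high-copy ColE1/pUC-type origin and selected with ampicillin via the β-lactamase gene. For making transgenic flies it carries a φC31 attB site, which allows integrase-mediated insertion into a defined genomic attP landing site. It also carries the mini-white eye-colour marker for identifying transformants.

The expression cassette begins with two tandem 5X UAS blocks, giving ten GAL4 binding sites, placed upstream of a Drosophila hsp70Bb promoter, so transcription depends on GAL4 supplied by a driver line. Downstream sits the IVS element, a modified myosin heavy chain intron 16, a type of element generally included to improve mRNA processing and yield. It is followed by the GFP coding sequence, annotated as the S65T variant and cloned between KpnI and XbaI sites. The Syn21 element named in the plasmid title is not separately annotated. Given the title order and the associated work on translational enhancers, it presumably lies in the short gap between the intron and the GFP start. The region after GFP is annotated only as an antisense fragment of the AcMNPV P74 gene. This baculoviral sequence most likely corresponds to the p10 3′ terminator region named in the title, an inference supported by the p10 reverse sequencing primer.

The construct comes from a study of translational enhancers for raising transgene expression in Drosophila. It serves as a strongly expressed GFP reporter for GAL4 patterns and as a template for swapping in other coding sequences. The sequence record is slightly longer than the catalogue size.
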