Addgene plasmid #36432: pJFRC81-10XUAS-IVS-Syn21-GFP-p10
Depositing lab: Gerald Rubin. Depositing organization: HHMI, Janelia Research Campus. Publication: Using translational enhancers to increase transgene expression in Drosophila. Pfeiffer BD, Truman JW, Rubin GM. Proc Natl Acad Sci U S A. 2012 Apr 9. 10.1073/pnas.1204520109 PubMed 22493255.
Backbone
  Vector backbone: pJFRC-MUH
  Backbone size w/o insert (bp): 8508
  Total vector size (bp): 8589
  Vector type: Insect Expression
Growth in bacteria
  Bacterial resistance: Ampicillin, 100 μg/mL
  Growth temperature: 37°C
  Growth strain: DH5alpha
  Copy number: High Copy
Gene/Insert
  Gene/Insert name: GFP
  Insert size (bp): 717
  Cloning method: Restriction Enzyme; 5′ cloning site KpnI (not destroyed); 3′ cloning site XbaI (not destroyed)
  Sequencing primers: 5′ hsp70 F: GAGCGCCGGAGTATAAATAGAG; 3′ p10 R: CGGCCAAATGTTAAACTTGGAG
Terms and licenses: Academic/Nonprofit Terms; Industry Terms: Not Available to Industry
How to cite: pJFRC81-10XUAS-IVS-Syn21-GFP-p10 was a gift from Gerald Rubin (Addgene plasmid # 36432 ; http://n2t.net/addgene:36432 ; RRID:Addgene_36432)
