>Addgene plasmid #36432 | pJFRC81-10XUAS-IVS-Syn21-GFP-p10 | addgene partial sequence | sequence record 46649 | hsp70-F 5'-GAGCGCCGGAGTATAAATAGAG-3'
AAAGTGAACACGTCGCTAAGCGAAAGCTAAGCAAATAAACAAGCGCAGCTGAACAAGCTAAACAATCTGC
AGTAAAGTGCAAGTTAAAGTGAATCAATTAAAAGTAACCAGCAACCAAGTAAATCAACTGCAACTACTGA
AATCTGCCAAGAAGTAATTATTGAATACAAGAAGAGAACTCTGAATAGATCTAAAAGGTAGGTTCAACCA
CTGATGCCTAGGCACACCGAAACGACTAACCCTAATTCTTATCCTTTACTTCAGGCGGCCGCGGCTCGAG
GGTACCAACTTAAAAAAAAAAATCAAAATGTCCAAAGGTGAAGAACTGTTTACCGGAGTAGTCCCGATAT
TGGTTGAACTCGACGGCGATGTCAACGGTCATAAATTCAGTGTGTCCGGCGAGGGTGAGGGCGACGCCAC
ATACGGTAAGCTGACGTTGAAGTTCATATGCACCACGGGCAAGCTGCCCGTGCCATGGCCGACGTTGGTC
ACGACGCTGACGTATGGTGTCCAGTGTTTCAGCCGTTACCCCGATCATATGAAGCAGCATGACTTTTTCA
AGTCGGCGATGCCGGAGGGATACGTTCAAGAGAGGACCATTTTCTTCAAGGATGACGGCAACTATAAGAC
GCGAGCGGAGGTGAAATTTGAAGGCGACACACTCGTTAACCGTATTGAGTTGAAGGGCATTGATTTTAAG
GAGGATGGCAACATTCTGGGCCATAAGTTGGAATACAACTACAACTCGCATAATGTGTATATAATGGCAG
ATAAGCAGAAAAACGGAATAAAGGTTAACTTCAAGATTCGCCACAACATAGAGGACGGTTCCGTGCAACT
TGCAGATCATTACCAACAGAACACACCCATTGGAGATGGCCCAGTTCTCTTGCCAGAC
