LOCUS       Exported 8603 bp ds-DNA circular SYN 12-MAY-2021
DEFINITION  synthetic circular DNA
ACCESSION   .
VERSION     .
KEYWORDS    pJFRC81-10XUAS-IVS-Syn21-GFP-p10
SOURCE      synthetic DNA construct
  ORGANISM  synthetic DNA construct
REFERENCE   1 (bases 1 to 8603)
  AUTHORS   Pfeiffer BD, Truman JW, Rubin GM
  TITLE     Using translational enhancers to increase transgene expression in
            Drosophila.
  JOURNAL   Proc Natl Acad Sci U S A. 2012 Apr 9.
  PUBMED    22493255
REFERENCE   2 (bases 1 to 8603)
  AUTHORS   .
  TITLE     Direct Submission
  JOURNAL   Exported May 12, 2021 from SnapGene Server 1.1.58
            http://www.snapgene.com
FEATURES             Location/Qualifiers
     source          1..8603
                     /organism="synthetic DNA construct"
                     /mol_type="other DNA"
     promoter        31..135
                     /gene="bla"
                     /label=AmpR promoter
     CDS             136..996
                     /codon_start=1
                     /gene="bla"
                     /product="beta-lactamase"
                     /label=AmpR
                     /note="confers resistance to ampicillin, carbenicillin, and
                     related antibiotics"
                     /translation="MSIQHFRVALIPFFAAFCLPVFAHPETLVKVKDAEDQLGARVGYI
                     ELDLNSGKILESFRPEERFPMMSTFKVLLCGAVLSRIDAGQEQLGRRIHYSQNDLVEYS
                     PVTEKHLTDGMTVRELCSAAITMSDNTAANLLLTTIGGPKELTAFLHNMGDHVTRLDRW
                     EPELNEAIPNDERDTTMPVAMATTLRKLLTGELLTLASRQQLIDWMEADKVAGPLLRSA
                     LPAGWFIADKSGAGERGSRGIIAALGPDGKPSRIVVIYTTGSQATMDERNRQIAEIGAS
                     LIKHW"
     primer_bind     complement(354..373)
                     /label=Amp-R
                     /note="Ampicillin resistance gene, reverse primer"
     rep_origin      1167..1755
                     /direction=RIGHT
                     /label=ori
                     /note="high-copy-number ColE1/pMB1/pBR322/pUC origin of
                     replication"
     primer_bind     1656..1675
                     /label=pBR322ori-F
                     /note="pBR322 origin, forward primer"
     protein_bind    1842..1911
                     /label=attB
                     /bound_moiety="phage phi-C31 integrase"
                     /note="attB site for the phi-C31 integrase (Groth et al.,
                     2000)"
     primer_bind     complement(2136..2154)
                     /label=pCasper-F
                     /note="Drosophila mini-white gene, reverse primer"
     CDS             join(2606..2677,3079..3352,3427..4081,4143..4458,4662..4793
                     ,4864..5478)
                     /codon_start=1
                     /gene="white"
                     /product="Drosophila white gene eye color pigment"
                     /label=mini-white
                     /note="This is a modified version of the white gene lacking
                     part of the first intron."
                     /translation="MGQEDQELLIRGGSKHPSAEHLNNGDSGAASQSCINQGFGQAKNY
                     GTLRPPSPPEDSGSGSGQLAENLTYAWHNMDIFGAVNQPGSGWRQLVNRTRGLFCNERH
                     IPAPRKHLLKNVCGVAYPGELLAVMGSSGAGKTTLLNALAFRSPQGIQVSPSGMRLLNG
                     QPVDAKEMQARCAYVQQDDLFIGSLTAREHLIFQAMVRMPRHLTYRQRVARVDQVIQEL
                     SLSKCQHTIIGVPGRVKGLSGGERKRLAFASEALTDPPLLICDEPTSGLDSFTAHSVVQ
                     VLKKLSQKGKTVILTIHQPSSELFELFDKILLMAEGRVAFLGTPSEAVDFFSYVGAQCP
                     TNYNPADFYVQVLAVVPGREIESRDRIAKICDNFAISKVARDMEQLLATKNLEKPLEQP
                     ENGYTYKATWFMQFRAVLWRSWLSVLKEPLLVKVRLIQTTMVAILIGLIFLGQQLTQVG
                     VMNINGAIFLFLTNMTFQNVFATINVFTSELPVFMREARSRLYRCDTYFLGKTIAELPL
                     FLTVPLVFTAIAYPMIGLRAGVLHFFNCLALVTLVANVSTSFGYLISCASSSTSMALSV
                     GPPVIIPFLLFGGFFLNSGSVPVYLKWLSYLSWFRYANEGLLINQWADVEPGEISCTSS
                     NTTCPSSGKVILETLNFSAADLPLDYVGLAILIVSFRVLAYLALRLRARRKE"
     protein_bind    6508..6602
                     /label=5X UAS
                     /bound_moiety="GAL4"
                     /note="five tandem copies of the ""ScaI site"" 17-mer
                     CGGAGTACTGTCCTCCG, an upstream activating sequence (UAS)
                     that efficiently binds yeast Gal4 (Webster et al., 1988;
                     Pfeiffer et al., 2010)"
     protein_bind    6636..6730
                     /label=5X UAS
                     /bound_moiety="GAL4"
                     /note="five tandem copies of the ""ScaI site"" 17-mer
                     CGGAGTACTGTCCTCCG, an upstream activating sequence (UAS)
                     that efficiently binds yeast Gal4 (Webster et al., 1988;
                     Pfeiffer et al., 2010)"
     promoter        6761..6999
                     /label=hsp70 promoter
                     /note="Drosophila melanogaster hsp70Bb promoter"
     primer_bind     6946..6967
                     /label=pCasper-hs
                     /note="Drosophila Hsp70 promoter, forward primer"
     intron          7014..7080
                     /label=Mhc intron
                     /note="modified Drosophila myosin heavy chain intron 16
                     (Pfeiffer et al., 2010)"
     CDS             7124..7837
                     /codon_start=1
                     /product="green fluorescent protein"
                     /label=GFP
                     /translation="MSKGEELFTGVVPILVELDGDVNGHKFSVSGEGEGDATYGKLTLK
                     FICTTGKLPVPWPTLVTTLTYGVQCFSRYPDHMKQHDFFKSAMPEGYVQERTIFFKDDG
                     NYKTRAEVKFEGDTLVNRIELKGIDFKEDGNILGHKLEYNYNSHNVYIMADKQKNGIKV
                     NFKIRHNIEDGSVQLADHYQQNTPIGDGPVLLPDNHYLSTQSALSKDPNEKRDHMVLLE
                     FVTAAGITHGMDELYK"
     primer_bind     complement(8549..8567)
                     /label=pBRforEco
                     /note="pBR322 vectors, upsteam of EcoRI site, forward
                     primer"
ORIGIN
        1 gactcaggtg gcacttttcg gggaaatgtg cgcggaaccc ctatttgttt atttttctaa
       61 atacattcaa atatgtatcc gctcatgaga caataaccct gataaatgct tcaataatat
      121 tgaaaaagga agagtatgag tattcaacat ttccgtgtcg cccttattcc cttttttgcg
      181 gcattttgcc ttcctgtttt tgctcaccca gaaacgctgg tgaaagtaaa agatgctgaa
      241 gatcagttgg gtgcacgagt gggttacatc gaactggatc tcaacagcgg taagatcctt
      301 gagagttttc gccccgaaga acgttttcca atgatgagca cttttaaagt tctgctatgt
      361 ggcgcggtat tatcccgtat tgacgccggg caagagcaac tcggtcgccg catacactat
      421 tctcagaatg acttggttga gtactcacca gtcacagaaa agcatcttac ggatggcatg
      481 acagtaagag aattatgcag tgctgccata accatgagtg ataacactgc ggccaactta
      541 cttctgacaa cgatcggagg accgaaggag ctaaccgctt ttttgcacaa catgggggat
      601 catgtaactc gccttgatcg ttgggaaccg gagctgaatg aagccatacc aaacgacgag
      661 cgtgacacca cgatgcctgt agcaatggca acaacgttgc gcaaactatt aactggcgaa
      721 ctacttactc tagcttcccg gcaacaatta atagactgga tggaggcgga taaagttgca
      781 ggaccacttc tgcgctcggc ccttccggct ggctggttta ttgctgataa atctggagcc
      841 ggtgagcgtg ggtctcgcgg tatcattgca gcactggggc cagatggtaa gccctcccgt
      901 atcgtagtta tctacacgac ggggagtcag gcaactatgg atgaacgaaa tagacagatc
      961 gctgagatag gtgcctcact gattaagcat tggtaactgt cagaccaagt ttactcatat
     1021 atactttaga ttgatttaaa acttcatttt taatttaaaa ggatctaggt gaagatcctt
     1081 tttgataatc tcatgaccaa aatcccttaa cgtgagtttt cgttccactg agcgtcagac
     1141 cccgtagaaa agatcaaagg atcttcttga gatccttttt ttctgcgcgt aatctgctgc
     1201 ttgcaaacaa aaaaaccacc gctaccagcg gtggtttgtt tgccggatca agagctacca
     1261 actctttttc cgaaggtaac tggcttcagc agagcgcaga taccaaatac tgttcttcta
     1321 gtgtagccgt agttaggcca ccacttcaag aactctgtag caccgcctac atacctcgct
     1381 ctgctaatcc tgttaccagt ggctgctgcc agtggcgata agtcgtgtct taccgggttg
     1441 gactcaagac gatagttacc ggataaggcg cagcggtcgg gctgaacggg gggttcgtgc
     1501 acacagccca gcttggagcg aacgacctac accgaactga gatacctaca gcgtgagcta
     1561 tgagaaagcg ccacgcttcc cgaagggaga aaggcggaca ggtatccggt aagcggcagg
     1621 gtcggaacag gagagcgcac gagggagctt ccagggggaa acgcctggta tctttatagt
     1681 cctgtcgggt ttcgccacct ctgacttgag cgtcgatttt tgtgatgctc gtcagggggg
     1741 cggagcctat ggaaaaacgc cagcaacgcg gcctttttac ggttcctggc cttttgctgg
     1801 ccttttgctc acatgttacc gtcgacgatg taggtcacgg tctcgaagcc gcggtgcggg
     1861 tgccagggcg tgcccttggg ctccccgggc gcgtactcca cctcacccat ctggtccatc
     1921 atgatgaacg ggtcgaggtg gcggtagttg atcccggcga acgcgcggcg caccgggaag
     1981 ccctcgccct cgaaaccgct gggcgcggtg gtcacggtga gcacgggacg tgcgacggcg
     2041 tcggcgggtg cggatacgcg gggcagcgtc agcgggttct cgacggtcac ggcgggcatg
     2101 tcgacaagcc gaacatatgg gcgcgcctag tatgtatgta agttaataaa acccattttt
     2161 gcggaaagta gataaaaaaa acattttttt tttttactgc actggatatc attgaactta
     2221 tctgatcagt tttaaattta cttcgatcca agggtatttg atgtaccagg ttctttcgat
     2281 tacctctcac tcaaaatgac attccactca aagtcagcgc tgtttgcctc cttctctgtc
     2341 cacagaaata tcgccgtctc tttcgccgct gcgtccgcta tctctttcgc caccgtttgt
     2401 agcgttacgt agcgtcaatg tccgccttca gttgcatttt gtcagcggtt tcgtgacgaa
     2461 gctccaagcg gtttacgcca tcaattaaac acaaagtgct gtgccaaaac tcctctcgct
     2521 tcttattttt gtttgttttt tgagtgattg gggtggtgat tggttttggg tgggtaagca
     2581 ggggaaagtg tgaaaaatcc cggcaatggg ccaagaggat caggagctat taattcgcgg
     2641 aggcagcaaa cacccatctg ccgagcatct gaacaatgtg agtagtacat gtgcatacat
     2701 cttaagttca cttgatctat aggaactgcg attgcaacat caaattgtct gcggcgtgag
     2761 aactgcgacc cacaaaaatc ccaaaccgca attgcacaaa caaatagtga cacgaaacag
     2821 attattctgg tagctgttct cgctatataa gacaattttt gagatcatat catgatcaag
     2881 acatctaaag gcattcattt tcgactatat tcttttttac aaaaaatata acaaccagat
     2941 attttaagct gatcctagat gcacaaaaaa taaataaaag tataaaccta cttcgtagga
     3001 tacttcgggg tactttttgt tcggggttag atgagcataa cgcttgtagt tgatatttga
     3061 gatcccctat cattgcaggg tgacagcgga gcggcttcgc agagctgcat taaccagggc
     3121 ttcgggcagg ccaaaaacta cggcacgctc cggccaccca gtccgccgga ggactccggt
     3181 tcagggagcg gccaactagc cgagaacctc acctatgcct ggcacaatat ggacatcttt
     3241 ggggcggtca atcagccggg ctccggatgg cggcagctgg tcaaccggac acgcggacta
     3301 ttctgcaacg agcgacacat accggcgccc aggaaacatt tgctcaagaa cggtgagttt
     3361 ctattcgcag tcggctgatc tgtgtgaaat cttaataaag ggtccaatta ccaatttgaa
     3421 actcagtttg cggcgtggcc tatccgggcg aacttttggc cgtgatgggc agttccggtg
     3481 ccggaaagac gaccctgctg aatgcccttg cctttcgatc gccgcagggc atccaagtat
     3541 cgccatccgg gatgcgactg ctcaatggcc aacctgtgga cgccaaggag atgcaggcca
     3601 ggtgcgccta tgtccagcag gatgacctct ttatcggctc cctaacggcc agggaacacc
     3661 tgattttcca agccatggtg cggatgccac gacatctgac ctatcggcag cgagtggccc
     3721 gcgtggatca ggtgatccag gagctttcgc tcagcaaatg tcagcacacg atcatcggtg
     3781 tgcccggcag ggtgaaaggt ctgtccggcg gagaaaggaa gcgtctggca ttcgcctccg
     3841 aggctctaac cgatccgccg cttctgatct gcgatgagcc cacctccgga ctggactcct
     3901 ttaccgccca cagcgtcgtc caggtgctga agaagctgtc gcagaagggc aagaccgtca
     3961 tcctgaccat tcatcagccg tcttccgagc tgtttgagct ctttgacaag atccttctga
     4021 tggccgaggg cagggtagct ttcttgggca ctcccagcga agccgtcgac ttcttttcct
     4081 agtgagttcg atgtgtttat taagggtatc tagtattaca taacatctca actcctatcc
     4141 agcgtgggtg cccagtgtcc taccaactac aatccggcgg acttttacgt acaggtgttg
     4201 gccgttgtgc ccggacggga gatcgagtcc cgtgatcgga tcgccaagat atgcgacaat
     4261 tttgccatta gcaaagtagc ccgggatatg gagcagttgt tggccaccaa aaatctggag
     4321 aagccactgg agcagccgga gaatgggtac acctacaagg ccacctggtt catgcagttc
     4381 cgggcggtcc tgtggcgatc ctggctgtcg gtgctcaagg aaccactcct cgtaaaagtg
     4441 cgacttattc agacaacggt gagtggttcc agtggaaaca aatgatataa cgcttacaat
     4501 tcttggaaac aaattcgcta gattttagat agaattgcct gattccacac ccttcttagt
     4561 ttttttcaat gagatgtata gtttatagtt ttgcagaaga taaataaatt tcatttaact
     4621 cgcgaatatt aatgagatgc gagtaacatt ttaatttgca gatggttgcc atcttgattg
     4681 gcctcatctt tttgggccaa caactcacgc aagtgggtgt gatgaatatc aacggagcca
     4741 tcttcctctt cctgaccaac atgacctttc aaaacgtctt tgccacgata aatgtaagtc
     4801 atgtttagaa tacatttgca tttcaataat ttactaactt tctaatgaat cgattcgatt
     4861 taggtgttca cctcagagct gccagttttt atgagggagg cccgaagtcg actttatcgc
     4921 tgtgacacat actttctggg caaaacgatt gccgaattgc cgctttttct cacagtgcca
     4981 ctggtcttca cggcgattgc ctatccgatg atcggactgc gggccggagt gctgcacttc
     5041 ttcaactgcc tggcgctggt cactctggtg gccaatgtgt caacgtcctt cggatatcta
     5101 atatcctgcg ccagctcctc gacctcgatg gcgctgtctg tgggtccgcc ggttatcata
     5161 ccattcctgc tctttggcgg cttcttcttg aactcgggct cggtgccagt atacctcaaa
     5221 tggttgtcgt acctctcatg gttccgttac gccaacgagg gtctgctgat taaccaatgg
     5281 gcggacgtgg agccgggcga aattagctgc acatcgtcga acaccacgtg ccccagttcg
     5341 ggcaaggtca tcctggagac gcttaacttc tccgccgccg atctgccgct ggactacgtg
     5401 ggtctggcca ttctcatcgt gagcttccgg gtgctcgcat atctggctct aagacttcgg
     5461 gcccgacgca aggagtagcc gacatatatc cgaaataact gcttgttttt tttttttacc
     5521 attattacca tcgtgtttac tgtttattgc cccctcaaaa agctaatgta attatatttg
     5581 tgccaataaa aacaagatat gacctataga atacaagtat ttccccttcg aacatcccca
     5641 caagtagact ttggatttgt cttctaacca aaagacttac acacctgcat accttacatc
     5701 aaaaactcgt ttatcgctac ataaaacacc gggatatatt ttttatatac atacttttca
     5761 aatcgcgcgc cctcttcata attcacctcc accacaccac gtttcgtagt tgctctttcg
     5821 ctgtctccca cccgctctcc gcaacacatt caccttttgt tcgacgacct tggagcgact
     5881 gtcgttagtt ccgcgcgatt cggttcgctc aaatggttcc gagtggttca tttcgtctca
     5941 atagaaatta gtaataaata tttgtatgta caatttattt gctccaatat atttgtatat
     6001 atttccctca cagctatatt tattctaatt taatattatg actttttaag gtaatttttt
     6061 gtgacctgtt cggagtgatt agcgttacaa tttgaactga aagtgacatc cagtgtttgt
     6121 tccttgtgta gatgcatctc aaaaaaatgg tgggcataat agtgttgttt atatatatca
     6181 aaaataacaa ctataataat aagaatacat ttaatttaga aaatgcttgg atttcactgg
     6241 aactagggcg cgcctccgga acataatggt gcagggcgct gacttccgcg tttccagact
     6301 ttacgaaaca cggaaaccga agaccattca tgttgttgct caggtcgcag acgttttgca
     6361 gcagcagtcg cttcacgttc gctcgcgtat cggtgattca ttctgctaac cagtaaggca
     6421 accccgccag cctagccggg tcctcaacga caggagcacg atcatgcgca cccgtggcca
     6481 gggccgcaag cttgcatgcc tgcaggtcgg agtactgtcc tccgagcgga gtactgtcct
     6541 ccgagcggag tactgtcctc cgagcggagt actgtcctcc gagcggagta ctgtcctccg
     6601 agcggagact ctagccctag ggcatgcctg caggtcggag tactgtcctc cgagcggagt
     6661 actgtcctcc gagcggagta ctgtcctccg agcggagtac tgtcctccga gcggagtact
     6721 gtcctccgag cggagactct agcgctagcg acgtcgagcg ccggagtata aatagaggcg
     6781 cttcgtctac ggagcgacaa ttcaattcaa acaagcaaag tgaacacgtc gctaagcgaa
     6841 agctaagcaa ataaacaagc gcagctgaac aagctaaaca atctgcagta aagtgcaagt
     6901 taaagtgaat caattaaaag taaccagcaa ccaagtaaat caactgcaac tactgaaatc
     6961 tgccaagaag taattattga atacaagaag agaactctga atagatctaa aaggtaggtt
     7021 caaccactga tgcctaggca caccgaaacg actaacccta attcttatcc tttacttcag
     7081 gcggccgcgg ctcgagggta ccaacttaaa aaaaaaaatc aaaatgtcca aaggtgaaga
     7141 actgtttacc ggagtagtcc cgatattggt tgaactcgac ggcgatgtca acggtcataa
     7201 attcagtgtg tccggcgagg gtgagggcga cgccacatac ggtaagctga cgttgaagtt
     7261 catatgcacc acgggcaagc tgcccgtgcc atggccgacg ttggtcacga cgctgacgta
     7321 tggtgtccag tgtttcagcc gttaccccga tcatatgaag cagcatgact ttttcaagtc
     7381 ggcgatgccg gagggatacg ttcaagagag gaccattttc ttcaaggatg acggcaacta
     7441 taagacgcga gcggaggtga aatttgaagg cgacacactc gttaaccgta ttgagttgaa
     7501 gggcattgat tttaaggagg atggcaacat tctgggccat aagttggaat acaactacaa
     7561 ctcgcataat gtgtatataa tggcagataa gcagaaaaac ggaataaagg ttaacttcaa
     7621 gattcgccac aacatagagg acggttccgt gcaacttgca gatcattacc aacagaacac
     7681 acccattgga gatggcccag ttctcttgcc agacaatcac tacctttcca cacagtccgc
     7741 gttgagcaag gaccccaatg aaaagcggga ccacatggtg ttgctggagt ttgtgaccgc
     7801 agctggtatt acacacggca tggatgagct ctacaagtaa tctagaatga atcgttttta
     7861 aaataacaaa tcaattgttt tataatattc gtacgattct ttgattatgt aataaaatgt
     7921 gatcattagg aagattacga aaaatataaa aaatatgagt tctgtgtgta taacaaatgc
     7981 tgtaaacgcc acaattgtgt ttgttgcaaa taaacccatg attatttgat taaaattgtt
     8041 gttttctttg ttcatagaca atagtgtgtt ttgcctaaac gtgtactgca taaactccat
     8101 gcgagtgtat agcgagctag tggctaacgc ttgccccacc aaagtagatt cgtcaaaatc
     8161 ctcaatttca tcaccctcct ccaagtttaa catttggccg tcggaattaa cttctaaaga
     8221 tgccacataa tctaataaat gaaatagaga ttcaaacgtg gcgtcatcgt ccgtttcgac
     8281 catttccgaa aagaactcgg gcataaactc tatgatttct ctggacgtgg tgttgtcgaa
     8341 actctcaaag tacgcagtca ggaacgtgcg cgacatgtcg tcgggaaact cgcgcggaaa
     8401 catgttgttg taaccgaacg ggtcccatag cgccaaaacc aaatctgcca gcgtcaatag
     8461 aatgagcacg atgccgacaa tggagctggc ttggatagcg attcgagtta acggccggcc
     8521 gtttaaacga attcttgaag acgaaagggc ctcgtgatac gcctattttt ataggttaat
     8581 gtcatgataa taatggtttc tta
//
